Addgene plasmid #176073: pLV-EF1A-LivePAR(Y107A)-Hygro
Purpose: EGFP fused to the C-terminus of a WWE domain containing the mutation Tyr107Ala & a hygromycin resistance cassette
Depositing lab: Robert Sobol. Depositing organization: University of South Alabama, Mitchell Cancer Institute. Publication: Temporal dynamics of base excision/single-strand break repair protein complex assembly/disassembly are modulated by the PARP/NAD(+)/SIRT6 axis. Koczor CA, Saville KM, Andrews JF, Clark J, Fang Q, Li J, Al-Rahahleh RQ, Ibrahim M, McClellan S, Makarov MV, Migaud ME, Sobol RW. Cell Rep. 2021 Nov 2;37(5):109917. doi: 10.1016/j.celrep.2021.109917. PubMed 34731617.
Backbone
  Vector backbone: Lentivirus
  Total vector size (bp): 9917
  Vector type: Mammalian Expression, Lentiviral
  Selectable markers: Hygromycin
Growth in bacteria
  Bacterial resistance: Ampicillin, 100 μg/mL
  Growth temperature: 37°C
  Growth strain: NEB Stable
  Copy number: High Copy
Gene/Insert
  Gene/Insert name: LivePAR (Y107A) (alt name: WWE Domain)
  Species: H. sapiens (human)
  Insert size (bp): 993
  Mutation: Point mutation to convert Try107 to Ala
  Promoter: EF1A
  Tag / fusion protein: EGFP (C terminal on insert)
  Cloning method: Gateway Cloning
  Sequencing primers: 5′ N/A
Terms and licenses: Academic/Nonprofit Terms; Industry Terms: Not Available to Industry
How to cite: pLV-EF1A-LivePAR(Y107A)-Hygro was a gift from Robert Sobol (Addgene plasmid # 176073 ; http://n2t.net/addgene:176073 ; RRID:Addgene_176073)
