[The description below was written by a language model from this plasmid's Addgene catalogue record and pLannotate feature annotations shown in this document.]
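Description:
pLV-EF1A-LivePAR(Y107A)-Hygro is a 9.9 kb third-generation-style, self-inactivating HIV-1 lentiviral transfer plasmid for stable expression in mammalian cells. It is propagated in E. coli through a high-copy ColE1/pUC origin with ampicillin resistance (AmpR), and also carries an f1 origin, an SV40 origin and leftover lac/T7/T3 cloning-vector elements outside the viral region. The viral genome is transcribed from an RSV promoter fused to a truncated 5' LTR. It contains the Ψ packaging signal with a partial gag sequence, the RRE for Rev-dependent nuclear export, the cPPT/CTS and a ΔU3 3' LTR followed by an SV40 polyadenylation signal. Packaging functions are therefore expected to be supplied in trans.

The payload was assembled by Gateway recombination, as shown by the attB4, attB1 and attB2 sites flanking the promoter and coding modules. The human EF1A promoter with its intron A drives LivePAR(Y107A), a WWE domain fused at its C-terminus to EGFP. The annotation matches the domain to the poly(ADP-ribose)-binding E3 ligase RNF146; the best database hit is the mouse protein, whereas the catalogue lists the insert as human. The insert carries a Tyr107-to-Ala substitution. The record does not state its functional effect, although a point mutant of a PAR-binding probe would plausibly serve as a control alongside the unmutated LivePAR. A WPRE follows the fusion to enhance transcript expression. Downstream, a separate mouse PGK promoter drives the hph gene, allowing hygromycin selection of transduced cells. The associated work concerns the assembly and disassembly dynamics of base excision and single-strand break repair complexes, which is consistent with live-cell fluorescence imaging.
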