Features (pLannotate 1.2.2; 33 found; start..end, strand, type, name):
      3..229     +  promoter       RSV promoter: Rous sarcoma virus enhancer/promoter
    230..410     +  LTR            5' LTR (truncated): truncated 5' long terminal repeat (LTR) from HIV-1
    457..582     +  misc_feature   HIV-1 Ψ: packaging signal of human immunodeficiency virus type 1
    566..929     +  CDS            HIV-1 gag (fragment): gag protein from human immunodeficiency virus 1; gag
   1075..1308    +  misc_feature   RRE: The Rev response element (RRE) of HIV-1 allows for Rev-dependent mRNA export from the nucleus to the cytoplasm.
   1685..1785    +  CDS            Rev (fragment): human immunodeficiency virus 1 (HIV-1) Rev protein; rev; enhances nuclear export of unspliced and incompletely spliced viral mRNAs
   1803..1920    +  misc_feature   cPPT/CTS: central polypurine tract and central termination sequence of HIV-1
   1938..1958    +  protein_bind   attB4: mutant version of attB; core recombination site for the Gateway® BP reaction BP Clonase™
   1978..2189    +  promoter       EF-1α core promoter: core promoter for human elongation factor EF-1α
   2190..2299    +  intron         EF-1α intron A (fragment): intron upstream of the start codon of human EF-1α
   2925..3128    +  intron         EF-1α intron A: truncated intron upstream of the start codon of human EF-1α
   3137..3161    +  protein_bind   attB1: mutant version of attB; recombination site for the Gateway® BP reaction BP Clonase™
   3156..3434    +  CDS            Rnf146 (fragment): RN146_MOUSE - Experimental evidence at protein level: Swiss-Prot protein existence level 1. E3 ubiquitin-protein ligase that specifically binds poly-ADP- ribosylated (PARsylated) proteins and mediates their ubiquitination and subsequent degradation. May regulate many important biological processes, such as cell survival and DNA damage response. Acts as an activator of the Wnt signaling pathway by mediating the ubiquitination of PARsylated AXIN1 and AXIN2, 2 key components of the beta-catenin destruction complex. Acts in cooperation with tankyrase proteins (TNKS and TNKS2), which mediate PARsyl
   3444..4163    +  CDS            EGFP: the original enhanced GFP (Yang et al., 1996) mammalian codon-optimized
   4164..4188    -  protein_bind   attB2: mutant version of attB; recombination site for the Gateway® BP reaction BP Clonase™
   4206..4794    +  misc_feature   WPRE: woodchuck hepatitis virus posttranscriptional regulatory element
   4825..5324    +  promoter       PGK promoter: mouse phosphoglycerate kinase 1 promoter
   5341..6363    +  CDS            hph: KHYB_ECOLX - Experimental evidence at protein level: Swiss-Prot protein existence level 1. The aminoglycoside phosphotransferases achieve inactivation of their antibiotic substrates by phosphorylation. Only phosphorylates hygromycin and closely related compounds such as demethyl analogs and destomycin. From Escherichia coli.
   6359..6436    +  CDS            nef (fragment): NEF_HV1Z2 - Experimental evidence at protein level: Swiss-Prot protein existence level 1. Extracellular Nef protein targets CD4(+) T-lymphocytes for apoptosis by interacting with CXCR4 surface receptors. From Human immunodeficiency virus type 1 group M subtype D (isolate Z2/CDC-Z34) (HIV-1).
   6438..6671    +  LTR            3' LTR (ΔU3): self-inactivating 3' long terminal repeat (LTR) from HIV-1
   6743..6864    +  polyA_signal   SV40 poly(A) signal: SV40 polyadenylation signal
   6904..7039    +  rep_origin     SV40 ori: SV40 origin of replication
   7060..7078    -  promoter       T7 promoter: promoter for bacteriophage T7 RNA polymerase
   7086..7241    +  CDS            lacZα (fragment): LacZα fragment of β-galactosidase; lacZ fragment
   7246..7674    +  rep_origin     f1 ori (sequence partly withheld): f1 bacteriophage origin of replication; arrow indicates direction of (+) strand synthesis
   7727..7831    +  promoter       AmpR promoter: bla
   7832..8692    +  CDS            AmpR: β-lactamase; bla; confers resistance to ampicillin, carbenicillin, and related antibiotics
   8863..9451    +  rep_origin     ori: high-copy-number ColE1/pMB1/pBR322/pUC origin of replication
   9634..9726    +  CDS            lacI (fragment): lac repressor; lacI; The lac repressor binds to the lac operator to inhibit transcription in E. coli. This inhibition can be relieved by adding lactose or isopropyl-β-D-thiogalactopyranoside (IPTG).
   9739..9760    +  protein_bind   CAP binding site: CAP binding activates transcription in the presence of cAMP. E. coli catabolite activator protein
   9775..9805    +  promoter       lac promoter: promoter for the E. coli lac operon
   9813..9829    +  protein_bind   lac operator: The lac repressor binds to the lac operator to inhibit transcription in E. coli. This inhibition can be relieved by adding lactose or isopropyl-β-D-thiogalactopyranoside (IPTG). lac repressor encoded by lacI
   9874..9892    +  promoter       T3 promoter: promoter for bacteriophage T3 RNA polymerase
>Addgene plasmid #176073 | pLV-EF1A-LivePAR(Y107A)-Hygro | addgene full sequence | sequence record 352824 | Addgene NGS Result
AATGTAGTCTTATGCAATACTCTTGTAGTCTTGCAACATGGTAACGATGAGTTAGCAACATGCCTTACAA
GGAGAGAAAAAGCACCGTGCATGCCGATTGGTGGAAGTAAGGTGGTACGATCGTGCCTTATTAGGAAGGC
AACAGACGGGTCTGACATGGATTGGACGAACCACTGAATTGCCGCATTGCAGAGATATTGTATTTAAGTG
CCTAGCTCGATACATAAACGGGTCTCTCTGGTTAGACCAGATCTGAGCCTGGGAGCTCTCTGGCTAACTA
GGGAACCCACTGCTTAAGCCTCAATAAAGCTTGCCTTGAGTGCTTCAAGTAGTGTGTGCCCGTCTGTTGT
GTGACTCTGGTAACTAGAGATCCCTCAGACCCTTTTAGTCAGTGTGGAAAATCTCTAGCAGTGGCGCCCG
AACAGGGACTTGAAAGCGAAAGGGAAACCAGAGGAGCTCTCTCGACGCAGGACTCGGCTTGCTGAAGCGC
GCACGGCAAGAGGCGAGGGGCGGCGACTGGTGAGTACGCCAAAAATTTTGACTAGCGGAGGCTAGAAGGA
GAGAGATGGGTGCGAGAGCGTCAGTATTAAGCGGGGGAGAATTAGATCGCGATGGGAAAAAATTCGGTTA
AGGCCAGGGGGAAAGAAAAAATATAAATTAAAACATATAGTATGGGCAAGCAGGGAGCTAGAACGATTCG
CAGTTAATCCTGGCCTGTTAGAAACATCAGAAGGCTGTAGACAAATACTGGGACAGCTACAACCATCCCT
TCAGACAGGATCAGAAGAACTTAGATCATTATATAATACAGTAGCAACCCTCTATTGTGTGCATCAAAGG
ATAGAGATAAAAGACACCAAGGAAGCTTTAGACAAGATAGAGGAAGAGCAAAACAAAAGTAAGACCACCG
CACAGCAAGCGGCCGCTGATCTTCAGACCTGGAGGAGGAGATATGAGGGACAATTGGAGAAGTGAATTAT
ATAAATATAAAGTAGTAAAAATTGAACCATTAGGAGTAGCACCCACCAAGGCAAAGAGAAGAGTGGTGCA
GAGAGAAAAAAGAGCAGTGGGAATAGGAGCTTTGTTCCTTGGGTTCTTGGGAGCAGCAGGAAGCACTATG
GGCGCAGCGTCAATGACGCTGACGGTACAGGCCAGACAATTATTGTCTGGTATAGTGCAGCAGCAGAACA
ATTTGCTGAGGGCTATTGAGGCGCAACAGCATCTGTTGCAACTCACAGTCTGGGGCATCAAGCAGCTCCA
GGCAAGAATCCTGGCTGTGGAAAGATACCTAAAGGATCAACAGCTCCTGGGGATTTGGGGTTGCTCTGGA
AAACTCATTTGCACCACTGCTGTGCCTTGGAATGCTAGTTGGAGTAATAAATCTCTGGAACAGATTTGGA
ATCACACGACCTGGATGGAGTGGGACAGAGAAATTAACAATTACACAAGCTTAATACACTCCTTAATTGA
AGAATCGCAAAACCAGCAAGAAAAGAATGAACAAGAATTATTGGAATTAGATAAATGGGCAAGTTTGTGG
AATTGGTTTAACATAACAAATTGGCTGTGGTATATAAAATTATTCATAATGATAGTAGGAGGCTTGGTAG
GTTTAAGAATAGTTTTTGCTGTACTTTCTATAGTGAATAGAGTTAGGCAGGGATATTCACCATTATCGTT
TCAGACCCACCTCCCAACCCCGAGGGGACCCGACAGGCCCGAAGGAATAGAAGAAGAAGGTGGAGAGAGA
GACAGAGACAGATCCATTCGATTAGTGAACGGATCTCGACGGTATCGCTAGCTTTTAAAAGAAAAGGGGG
GATTGGGGGGTACAGTGCAGGGGAAAGAATAGTAGACATAATAGCAACAGACATACAAACTAAAGAATTA
CAAAAACAAATTACAAAAATTCAAAATTTTACTAGTGATTATCGGATCAACTTTGTATAGAAAAGTTGGG
CTCCGGTGCCCGTCAGTGGGCAGAGCGCACATCGCCCACAGTCCCCGAGAAGTTGGGGGGAGGGGTCGGC
AATTGAACCGGTGCCTAGAGAAGGTGGCGCGGGGTAAACTGGGAAAGTGATGTCGTGTACTGGCTCCGCC
TTTTTCCCGAGGGTGGGGGAGAACCGTATATAAGTGCAGTAGTCGCCGTGAACGTTCTTTTTCGCAACGG
GTTTGCCGCCAGAACACAGGTAAGTGCCGTGTGTGGTTCCCGCGGGCCTGGCCTCTTTACGGGTTATGGC
CCTTGCGTGCCTTGAATTACTTCCACCTGGCTGCAGTACGTGATTCTTGATCCCGAGCTTCGGGTTGGAA
GTGGGTGGGAGAGTTCGAGGCCTTGCGCTTAAGGAGCCCCTTCGCCTCGTGCTTGAGTTGAGGCCTGGCC
TGGGCGCTGGGGCCGCCGCGTGCGAATCTGGTGGCACCTTCGCGCCTGTCTCGCTGCTTTCGATAAGTCT
CTAGCCATTTAAAATTTTTGATGACCTGCTGCGACGCTTTTTTTCTGGCAAGATAGTCTTGTAAATGCGG
GCCAAGATCTGCACACTGGTATTTCGGTTTTTGGGGCCGCGGGCGGCGACGGGGCCCGTGCGTCCCAGCG
CACATGTTCGGCGAGGCGGGGCCTGCGAGCGCGGCCACCGAGAATCGGACGGGGGTAGTCTCAAGCTGGC
CGGCCTGCTCTGGTGCCTGGTCTCGCGCCGCCGTGTATCGCCCCGCCCTGGGCGGCAAGGCTGGCCCGGT
CGGCACCAGTTGCGTGAGCGGAAAGATGGCCGCTTCCCGGCCCTGCTGCAGGGAGCTCAAAATGGAGGAC
GCGGCGCTCGGGAGAGCGGGCGGGTGAGTCACCCACACAAAGGAAAAGGGCCTTTCCGTCCTCAGCCGTC
GCTTCATGTGACTCCACGGAGTACCGGGCGCCGTCCAGGCACCTCGATTAGTTCTCGAGCTTTTGGAGTA
CGTCGTCTTTAGGTTGGGGGGAGGGGTTTTATGCGATGGAGTTTCCCCACACTGAGTGGGTGGAGACTGA
AGTTAGGCCAGCTTGGCACTTGATGTAATTCTCCTTGGAATTTGCCCTTTTTGAGTTTGGATCTTGGTTC
ATTCTCAAGCCTCAGACAGTGGTTCAAAGTTTTTTTCTTCCATTTCAGGTGTCGTGACAAGTTTGTACAA
AAAAGCAGGCTGCCACCATGGGAAATGGTGAATATGCATGGTATGCTGAAGGAAGAAATGGGTGGTGGCA
GTACGATGAGCGCACTAGTAGAGAGCTGGAAGATGCTTTTTCCAAAGGTAAAAAGAACACTGAAATGTTA
ATTGCTGGCTTTCTGTATGTCGCTGATCTTGAAAACATGGTTCAATATAGGAGAAATGAACATGGACGTC
GCAGGAAGATTAAGCGAGATATAATAGATATACCAAAGAAGGGAGTAGCTGGACTTAGGCTAGACGGGTC
GACCGGTAGTTCAATGGTGAGCAAGGGCGAGGAGCTGTTCACCGGGGTGGTGCCCATCCTGGTCGAGCTG
GACGGCGACGTAAACGGCCACAAGTTCAGCGTGTCCGGCGAGGGCGAGGGCGATGCCACCTACGGCAAGC
TGACCCTGAAGTTCATCTGCACCACCGGCAAGCTGCCCGTGCCCTGGCCCACCCTCGTGACCACCCTGAC
CTACGGCGTGCAGTGCTTCAGCCGCTACCCCGACCACATGAAGCAGCACGACTTCTTCAAGTCCGCCATG
CCCGAAGGCTACGTCCAGGAGCGCACCATCTTCTTCAAGGACGACGGCAACTACAAGACCCGCGCCGAGG
TGAAGTTCGAGGGCGACACCCTGGTGAACCGCATCGAGCTGAAGGGCATCGACTTCAAGGAGGACGGCAA
CATCCTGGGGCACAAGCTGGAGTACAACTACAACAGCCACAACGTCTATATCATGGCCGACAAGCAGAAG
AACGGCATCAAGGTGAACTTCAAGATCCGCCACAACATCGAGGACGGCAGCGTGCAGCTCGCCGACCACT
ACCAGCAGAACACCCCCATCGGCGACGGCCCCGTGCTGCTGCCCGACAACCACTACCTGAGCACCCAGTC
CGCCCTGAGCAAAGACCCCAACGAGAAGCGCGATCACATGGTCCTGCTGGAGTTCGTGACCGCCGCCGGG
ATCACTCTCGGCATGGACGAGCTGTACAAGTAAACCCAGCTTTCTTGTACAAAGTGGTGATAATCGAATT
CCGATAATCAACCTCTGGATTACAAAATTTGTGAAAGATTGACTGGTATTCTTAACTATGTTGCTCCTTT
TACGCTATGTGGATACGCTGCTTTAATGCCTTTGTATCATGCTATTGCTTCCCGTATGGCTTTCATTTTC
TCCTCCTTGTATAAATCCTGGTTGCTGTCTCTTTATGAGGAGTTGTGGCCCGTTGTCAGGCAACGTGGCG
TGGTGTGCACTGTGTTTGCTGACGCAACCCCCACTGGTTGGGGCATTGCCACCACCTGTCAGCTCCTTTC
CGGGACTTTCGCTTTCCCCCTCCCTATTGCCACGGCGGAACTCATCGCCGCCTGCCTTGCCCGCTGCTGG
ACAGGGGCTCGGCTGTTGGGCACTGACAATTCCGTGGTGTTGTCGGGGAAGCTGACGTCCTTTCCATGGC
TGCTCGCCTGTGTTGCCACCTGGATTCTGCGCGGGACGTCCTTCTGCTACGTCCCTTCGGCCCTCAATCC
AGCGGACCTTCCTTCCCGCGGCCTGCTGCCGGCTCTGCGGCCTCTTCCGCGTCTTCGCCTTCGCCCTCAG
ACGAGTCGGATCTCCCTTTGGGCCGCCTCCCCGCATCGGGAATTCCCGCGGTTCGAATTCTACCGGGTAG
GGGAGGCGCTTTTCCCAAGGCAGTCTGGAGCATGCGCTTTAGCAGCCCCGCTGGGCACTTGGCGCTACAC
AAGTGGCCTCTGGCCTCGCACACATTCCACATCCACCGGTAGGCGCCAACCGGCTCCGTTCTTTGGTGGC
CCCTTCGCGCCACCTTCTACTCCTCCCCTAGTCAGGAAGTTCCCCCCCGCCCCGCAGCTCGCGTCGTGCA
GGACGTGACAAATGGAAGTAGCACGTCTCACTAGTCTCGTGCAGATGGACAGCACCGCTGAGCAATGGAA
GCGGGTAGGCCTTTGGGGCAGCGGCCAATAGCAGCTTTGCTCCTTCGCTTTCTGGGCTCAGAGGCTGGGA
AGGGGTGGGTCCGGGGGCGGGCTCAGGGGCGGGCTCAGGGGCGGGGCGGGCGCCCGAAGGTCCTCCGGAG
GCCCGGCATTCTGCACGCTTCAAAAGCGCACGTCTGCCGCGCTGTTCTCCTCTTCCTCATCTCCGGGCCT
TTCGACCTCACGTGGCCACCATGAAAAAGCCTGAACTCACCGCGACGTCTGTCGAGAAGTTTCTGATCGA
AAAGTTCGACAGCGTCTCCGACCTGATGCAGCTCTCGGAGGGCGAAGAATCTCGTGCTTTCAGCTTCGAT
GTAGGAGGGCGTGGATATGTCCTGCGGGTAAATAGCTGCGCCGATGGTTTCTACAAAGATCGTTATGTTT
ATCGGCACTTTGCATCGGCCGCGCTCCCGATTCCGGAAGTGCTTGACATTGGGGAATTTAGCGAGAGCCT
GACCTATTGCATCTCCCGCCGTGCACAGGGTGTCACGTTGCAAGACCTGCCTGAAACCGAACTGCCCGCT
GTTCTGCAGCCGGTCGCGGAGGCCATGGATGCGATCGCTGCGGCCGATCTTAGCCAGACGAGCGGGTTCG
GCCCATTCGGACCGCAAGGAATCGGTCAATACACTACATGGCGTGATTTCATATGCGCGATTGCTGATCC
CCATGTGTATCACTGGCAAACTGTGATGGACGACACCGTCAGTGCGTCCGTCGCGCAGGCTCTCGATGAG
CTGATGCTTTGGGCCGAGGACTGCCCCGAAGTCCGGCACCTCGTGCACGCGGATTTCGGCTCCAACAATG
TCCTGACGGACAATGGCCGCATAACAGCGGTCATTGACTGGAGCGAGGCGATGTTCGGGGATTCCCAATA
CGAGGTCGCCAACATCTTCTTCTGGAGGCCGTGGTTGGCTTGTATGGAGCAGCAGACGCGCTACTTCGAG
CGGAGGCATCCGGAGCTTGCAGGATCGCCGCGGCTCCGGGCGTATATGCTCCGCATTGGTCTTGACCAAC
TCTATCAGAGCTTGGTTGACGGCAATTTCGATGATGCAGCTTGGGCGCAGGGTCGATGCGACGCAATCGT
CCGATCCGGAGCCGGGACTGTCGGGCGTACACAAATCGCCCGCAGAAGCGCGGCCGTCTGGACCGATGGC
TGTGTAGAAGTACTCGCCGATAGTGGAAACCGACGCCCCAGCACTCGTCCGAGGGCAAAGGAATAGGGTA
CCTTTAAGACCAATGACTTACAAGGCAGCTGTAGATCTTAGCCACTTTTTAAAAGAAAAGGGGGGACTGG
AAGGGCTAATTCACTCCCAACGAAGACAAGATCTGCTTTTTGCTTGTACTGGGTCTCTCTGGTTAGACCA
GATCTGAGCCTGGGAGCTCTCTGGCTAACTAGGGAACCCACTGCTTAAGCCTCAATAAAGCTTGCCTTGA
GTGCTTCAAGTAGTGTGTGCCCGTCTGTTGTGTGACTCTGGTAACTAGAGATCCCTCAGACCCTTTTAGT
CAGTGTGGAAAATCTCTAGCAGTAGTAGTTCATGTCATCTTATTATTCAGTATTTATAACTTGCAAAGAA
ATGAATATCAGAGAGTGAGAGGAACTTGTTTATTGCAGCTTATAATGGTTACAAATAAAGCAATAGCATC
ACAAATTTCACAAATAAAGCATTTTTTTCACTGCATTCTAGTTGTGGTTTGTCCAAACTCATCAATGTAT
CTTATCATGTCTGGCTCTAGCTATCCCGCCCCTAACTCCGCCCATCCCGCCCCTAACTCCGCCCAGTTCC
GCCCATTCTCCGCCCCATGGCTGACTAATTTTTTTTATTTATGCAGAGGCCGAGGCCGCCTCGGCCTCTG
AGCTATTCCAGAAGTAGTGAGGAGGCTTTTTTGGAGGCCTAGGGACGTACCCAATTCGCCCTATAGTGAG
TCGTATTACGCGCGCTCACTGGCCGTCGTTTTACAACGTCGTGACTGGGAAAACCCTGGCGTTACCCAAC
TTAATCGCCTTGCAGCACATCCCCCTTTCGCCAGCTGGCGTAATAGCGAAGAGGCCCGCACCGATCGCCC
TTCCCAACAGTTGCGCAGCCTGAATGGCGAATGGG
[124 nt withheld, positions 7246-7369]
C
[91 nt withheld, positions 7371-7461]
A
[49 nt withheld, positions 7463-7511]
CCTTTGACGTTGGAGTCCACGTTCTTT
[37 nt withheld, positions 7539-7575]
ACCCTATCTCGGTCTATTCTTTTGATTTATAAGGGATTTTGCCGATTTCGGCCTATTGGTTAAAAAATGA
GCTGATTTAACAAAAATTTAACGCGAATTTTAACAAAATATTAACGCTTACAATTTAGGTGGCACTTTTC
GGGGAAATGTGCGCGGAACCCCTATTTGTTTATTTTTCTAAATACATTCAAATATGTATCCGCTCATGAG
ACAATAACCCTGATAAATGCTTCAATAATATTGAAAAAGGAAGAGTATGAGTATTCAACATTTCCGTGTC
GCCCTTATTCCCTTTTTTGCGGCATTTTGCCTTCCTGTTTTTGCTCACCCAGAAACGCTGGTGAAAGTAA
AAGATGCTGAAGATCAGTTGGGTGCACGAGTGGGTTACATCGAACTGGATCTCAACAGCGGTAAGATCCT
TGAGAGTTTTCGCCCCGAAGAACGTTTTCCAATGATGAGCACTTTTAAAGTTCTGCTATGTGGCGCGGTA
TTATCCCGTATTGACGCCGGGCAAGAGCAACTCGGTCGCCGCATACACTATTCTCAGAATGACTTGGTTG
AGTACTCACCAGTCACAGAAAAGCATCTTACGGATGGCATGACAGTAAGAGAATTATGCAGTGCTGCCAT
AACCATGAGTGATAACACTGCGGCCAACTTACTTCTGACAACGATCGGAGGACCGAAGGAGCTAACCGCT
TTTTTGCACAACATGGGGGATCATGTAACTCGCCTTGATCGTTGGGAACCGGAGCTGAATGAAGCCATAC
CAAACGACGAGCGTGACACCACGATGCCTGTAGCAATGGCAACAACGTTGCGCAAACTATTAACTGGCGA
ACTACTTACTCTAGCTTCCCGGCAACAATTAATAGACTGGATGGAGGCGGATAAAGTTGCAGGACCACTT
CTGCGCTCGGCCCTTCCGGCTGGCTGGTTTATTGCTGATAAATCTGGAGCCGGTGAGCGTGGGTCTCGCG
GTATCATTGCAGCACTGGGGCCAGATGGTAAGCCCTCCCGTATCGTAGTTATCTACACGACGGGGAGTCA
GGCAACTATGGATGAACGAAATAGACAGATCGCTGAGATAGGTGCCTCACTGATTAAGCATTGGTAACTG
TCAGACCAAGTTTACTCATATATACTTTAGATTGATTTAAAACTTCATTTTTAATTTAAAAGGATCTAGG
TGAAGATCCTTTTTGATAATCTCATGACCAAAATCCCTTAACGTGAGTTTTCGTTCCACTGAGCGTCAGA
CCCCGTAGAAAAGATCAAAGGATCTTCTTGAGATCCTTTTTTTCTGCGCGTAATCTGCTGCTTGCAAACA
AAAAAACCACCGCTACCAGCGGTGGTTTGTTTGCCGGATCAAGAGCTACCAACTCTTTTTCCGAAGGTAA
CTGGCTTCAGCAGAGCGCAGATACCAAATACTGTTCTTCTAGTGTAGCCGTAGTTAGGCCACCACTTCAA
GAACTCTGTAGCACCGCCTACATACCTCGCTCTGCTAATCCTGTTACCAGTGGCTGCTGCCAGTGGCGAT
AAGTCGTGTCTTACCGGGTTGGACTCAAGACGATAGTTACCGGATAAGGCGCAGCGGTCGGGCTGAACGG
GGGGTTCGTGCACACAGCCCAGCTTGGAGCGAACGACCTACACCGAACTGAGATACCTACAGCGTGAGCT
ATGAGAAAGCGCCACGCTTCCCGAAGAGAGAAAGGCGGACAGGTATCCGGTAAGCGGCAGGGTCGGAACA
GGAGAGCGCACGAGGGAGCTTCCAGGGGGAAACGCCTGGTATCTTTATAGTCCTGTCGGGTTTCGCCACC
TCTGACTTGAGCGTCGATTTTTGTGATGCTCGTCAGGGGGGCGGAGCCTATGGAAAAACGCCAGCAACGC
GGCCTTTTTACGGTTCCTGGCCTTTTGCTGGCCTTTTGCTCACATGTTCTTTCCTGCGTTATCCCCTGAT
TCTGTGGATAACCGTATTACCGCCTTTGAGTGAGCTGATACCGCTCGCCGCAGCCGAACGACCGAGCGCA
GCGAGTCAGTGAGCGAGGAAGCGGAAGAGCGCCCAATACGCAAACCGCCTCTCCCCGCGCGTTGGCCGAT
TCATTAATGCAGCTGGCACGACAGGTTTCCCGACTGGAAAGCGGGCAGTGAGCGCAACGCAATTAATGTG
AGTTAGCTCACTCATTAGGCACCCCAGGCTTTACACTTTATGCTTCCGGCTCGTATGTTGTGTGGAATTG
TGAGCGGATAACAATTTCACACAGGAAACAGCTATGACCATGATTACGCCAAGCGCGCAATTAACCCTCA
CTAAAGGGAACAAAAGCTGGAGCTGCAAGCTT
